Addgene plasmid #246324: pAAV-hSyn-Vega
Purpose: Photostable genetically encoded voltage indicator for imaging in rat hippocampal neurons
Depositing lab: Peng Zou. Depositing organization: Peking University. Publication: A photostable genetically encoded voltage indicator for imaging neural activities in tissue and live animals. Cao C, Ruixin Zhu, Zhou S, Zhao Z, Lin C, Liu S, Peng L, Subach FV, Piatkevich KD, Zou P. bioRxiv 2025.05.29.656768 10.1101/2025.05.29.656768.
Backbone
  Vector backbone: pAAV
  Backbone size w/o insert (bp): 4530
  Total vector size (bp): 6864
  Vector type: Mammalian Expression, Mouse Targeting, AAV
Growth in bacteria
  Bacterial resistance: Ampicillin, 100 μg/mL
  Growth temperature: 37°C
  Growth strain: NEB Stable
  Copy number: Unknown
Gene/Insert
  Gene/Insert name: Vega
  Species: Synthetic
  Promoter: Synapsin
  Cloning method: Ligation Independent Cloning
  Sequencing primers: 5′ ATGGCTGACGTGGAAACCG; 3′ TTACACCTCGTTCTCGTAGCAGA
Terms and licenses: Academic/Nonprofit Terms; Industry Terms: Not Available to Industry
Depositor comments: Please visit https://doi.org/10.1101/2025.05.29.656768 for the bioRxiv preprint.
How to cite: pAAV-hSyn-Vega was a gift from Peng Zou (Addgene plasmid # 246324 ; http://n2t.net/addgene:246324 ; RRID:Addgene_246324)
