[The description below was written by a language model from this plasmid's Addgene catalogue record and pLannotate feature annotations shown in this document.]
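Description:
pAAV-hSyn-Vega is an adeno-associated virus transfer plasmid built on a pAAV backbone for neuron-specific expression of Vega, a synthetic, photostable genetically encoded voltage indicator. It is maintained in bacteria through a high-copy ColE1/pUC-type origin and selected with ampicillin via the β-lactamase gene. An f1 phage origin is also present. The recombination-deficient growth strain listed is consistent with the need to keep the repetitive AAV2 inverted terminal repeats intact. The catalogue gives a total size of about 6.9 kb, while the sequenced record behind the feature table is slightly longer at about 7.0 kb.

Between the ITRs, which direct replication and packaging of the cassette into AAV particles, the human synapsin I promoter drives the Vega open reading frame. The annotation leaves roughly 1.3 kb directly downstream of the promoter unlabelled. This region presumably holds the voltage-sensing portion of the indicator, but the record does not state what it is. It is followed by a short KCNJ2 (Kir2.1) fragment, a fluorescent protein annotated as mOrange2, and a Kcnb1 (Kv2.1) fragment. Short segments of these channels are commonly used as membrane-trafficking and soma-targeting motifs, although the record does not spell out their role here. A WPRE and the human growth hormone polyadenylation signal follow the coding sequence to enhance transcript stability and processing. The left ITR is detected only as short fragments, and the small hits to SV40 small t antigen, the EF-1α core promoter, bom and rop are probably backbone remnants or annotation artefacts. The stated use is voltage imaging in rat hippocampal neurons, and the associated work extends this to tissue and live animals.
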