Features (pLannotate 1.2.2; 19 found; start..end, strand, type, name):
     12..39      +  repeat_region  AAV2 ITR (fragment): inverted terminal repeat of adeno-associated virus serotype 2 inverted
     68..95      +  repeat_region  AAV2 ITR (fragment): inverted terminal repeat of adeno-associated virus serotype 2 inverted
    152..218     +  CDS            small t antigen (fragment): SV40 (simian virus 40) small t antigen
    244..297     +  promoter       EF-1α core promoter (fragment): core promoter for human elongation factor EF-1α
    341..788     +  promoter       hSyn promoter: human synapsin I promoter; confers neuron-specific expression (Kügler et al., 2003)
   2138..2197    +  CDS            KCNJ2 (fragment): KCNJ2_HUMAN - Also known as IRK1. Experimental evidence at protein level: Swiss-Prot protein existence level 1. Probably participates in establishing action potential waveform and excitability of neuronal and muscle tissues. Inward rectifier potassium channels are characterized by a greater tendency to allow potassium to flow into the cell rather than out of it. Their voltage dependence is regulated by the concentration of extracellular potassium; as external potassium is raised, the voltage range of the channel opening shifts to more positive voltages. The inward rectification is mainly due t
   2198..2902    +  CDS            mOrange2: mOrange2 is a basic (constitutively fluorescent) orange fluorescent protein published in 2008, derived from Discosoma sp.. It has high acid sensitivity.
   2906..3103    +  CDS            Kcnb1 (fragment): KCNB1_RAT - Experimental evidence at protein level: Swiss-Prot protein existence level 1. Voltage-gated potassium channel that mediates transmembrane potassium transport in excitable membranes, primarily in the brain, but also in the pancreas and cardiovascular system. Contributes to the regulation of the action potential (AP) repolarization, duration and frequency of repetitive AP firing in neurons, muscle cells and endocrine cells and plays a role in homeostatic attenuation of electrical excitability throughout the brain (PubMed:10024359, PubMed:10618149, PubMed:12451110, PubMed:17379638, Pu
   3134..3158    +  misc_feature   MCS (fragment): pBluescript multiple cloning site
   3158..3746    +  misc_feature   WPRE: woodchuck hepatitis virus posttranscriptional regulatory element
   3766..4242    +  polyA_signal   hGH poly(A) signal: human growth hormone polyadenylation signal
   4288..4428    +  repeat_region  AAV2 ITR: inverted terminal repeat of adeno-associated virus serotype 2 inverted
   4433..4484    -  misc_feature   bom (fragment): basis of mobility region from pBR322
   4503..4958    +  rep_origin     f1 ori (sequence partly withheld): f1 bacteriophage origin of replication; arrow indicates direction of (+) strand synthesis
   4959..5008    -  misc_feature   bom (fragment): basis of mobility region from pBR322
   5110..5145    -  CDS            rop (fragment): Rop protein, which maintains plasmids at low copy number; rop
   5240..5344    +  promoter       AmpR promoter: bla
   5345..6205    +  CDS            AmpR: β-lactamase; bla; confers resistance to ampicillin, carbenicillin, and related antibiotics
   6376..6964    +  rep_origin     ori: high-copy-number ColE1/pMB1/pBR322/pUC origin of replication
>Addgene plasmid #246324 | pAAV-hSyn-Vega | addgene full sequence | sequence record 498751 | Addgene NGS Result
CCTGCAGGCAGCTGCGCGCTCGCTCGCTCACTGAGGCCGCCCGGGCGTCGGGCGACCTTTGGTCGCCCGG
CCTCAGTGAGCGAGCGAGCGCGCAGAGAGGGAGTGGCCAACTCCATCACTAGGGGTTCCTGCGGCCGCAC
GCGTTGCAAAGATGGATAAAGTTTTAAACAGAGAGGAATCTTTGCAGCTAATGGACCTTCTAGGTCTTGA
AAGGAGTGGGAATTGGCTCCGGTGCCCGTCAGTGGGCAGAGCGCACATCGCCCACAGTCCCCGAGAAGTT
GGGGGGAGGGGTCGGCAGCAAATGGTTAATTAATCTAGACTGCAGAGGGCCCTGCGTATGAGTGCAAGTG
GGTTTTAGGACCAGGATGAGGCGGGGTGGGGGTGCCTACCTGACGACCGACCCCGACCCACTGGACAAGC
ACCCAACCCCCATTCCCCAAATTGCGCATCCCCTATCAGAGAGGGGGAGGGGAAACAGGATGCGGCGAGG
CGCGTGCGCACTGCCAGCTTCAGCACCGCGGACAGTGCCTTCGCCCCCGCCTGGCGGCGCGCGCCACCGC
CGCCTCAGCACTGAAGGCGCGCTGACGTCACTCGCCGGTCCCCCGCAAACTCCCCTTCCCGGCCACCTTG
GTCGCGTCCGCGCCGCCGCCGGCCCAGCCGGACCGCACCACGCGAGGCGCGAGATAGGGGGGCACGGGCG
CGACCATCTGCGCTGCGGCGCCGGCGACTCAGCGCTGCCTCAGTCTGCGGTGGGCAGCGGAGGAGTCGTG
TCGTGCCTGAGAGCGCAGTCGAGAAGGGGATGGCTGACGTGGAAACCGAGACCGGCATGATTGCACAGTG
GATTGTCTTTGCTATTATGGCTGCTGCTGCTATTGCTTTTGGAGTGGCTGTGCACTTTCGGCCTTCAGAG
CTGAAGAGCGCATACTATATCAACATTGCCATCTGCACTATCGCCGCTACCGCTTACTATGCAATGGCCG
TGAACTACCAGGACCTGACAATGGGAAGCGCCAGTACTCCCTTCAAGTTTCAGCTCAAAGGGACCATCAA
TGGGAAGAGCTTCACTGTTGAGGGAGAGGGCGAAGGAAACTCTCATGAGGGTTCTCACAAGGGGAAATAT
GTCTGCACATCTGGAAAGCTTCCCATGTCATGGGCAGCCTTGGGCACAAGTTTCGGCTATGGCATGAAGT
ACTACACGAAATACCCATCCGGTCTGAAGAACTGGTTTCGAGAGGTGATGCCTGGTGGCTTTACCTATGA
CAGGCATATCCAGTACAAGGGAGATGGATCCATTCATGCGAAGCACCAGCACTTCATGAAGAATGGGACG
TACCACAACATTGTGGAGTTTACCGGTCAAGACTTCAAGGAGAATAGCCCGGTGTTGACAGGCGATATGA
ATGTGAGCCTTCCCAACGAAGTCCCTCACATACCTAGAGATGATGGCGTTGAGTGTCCAGTCACACTCCT
GTACCCACTGCTGAGCGACAAGTCCAAGTATGTGGAAGCCTATCAGTACACCATCTGCAAACCGCTGCAC
AATCAACCAGCTCCTGATGTGCCCTATCACTGGATTCGGAAACAGTATACTCAGAGCAAAGATGACGCAG
AAGAACGCGACCATATCTGTCAGTCAGAAACCCTGGAAGCTCATTCCGGAAATGGTGAAAGGCAGGTGGT
CTACGCAAGATATATTTGTTGGGTGCTGACCACACCACTGCTCCTGCTCGATCTCATCGTCATGACCAAG
ATGGGCGGAGTGATGATTTCTTGGGTCATCGGCGCAGACATTTTCATGATCGTGTTTGGTATTCTGGGCG
CCTTCGAGGATGAACACAAGTTCAAATGGGTGTACTTTATCGCTGGATGTGTGATGCAGGCAGTCCTGAC
ATACGGGATGTATAACGCCACTTGGAAAGACGATCTGAAGAAAAGCCCCGAGTACCATAGCTCCTATGTC
AGTCTGCTCGTCTTCCTGTCAATCCTCTGGGTGTTTTATCCTGTCGTGTGGGCTTTCGGGTCTGGTAGTG
GCGTGCTGTCCGTCGACAATGAGGCCATTCTCATGGGAATCCTGGATGTGCTCGCTAAGCCACTGTTTGG
AATGGGGTGCCTCATTGCCCATGAGACTATCTTCAAGAAGAGTAGAATCACAAGCGAAGGCGAGTACATC
CCCCTGGATCAAATAGACATAAATGTAGTGAGCAAGGGCGAGGAGAACAACATGGCCATCATCAAGGAGT
TCATGCGCTTCAAGGTGCGCATGGAGGGCTCCGTGAACGGCCACGAGTTCGAGATCGAGGGCGAGGGCGA
GGGCCGCCCCTACGAGGGCTTTCAGACCGCTAAGCTGAAGGTGACCAAGGGTGGCCCCCTGCCCTTCGCC
TGGGACATCCTGTCCCCTCATTTCACCTTTGGCTCCAAGGCCTACGTGAAGCACCCCGCCGACATCCCCG
ACTACTTCAAGCTGTCCTTCCCCGAGGGCTTCAAGTGGGAGCGCGTGATGAACTACGAGGACGGCGGCGT
GGTGACCGTGACCCAGGACTCCTCCCTGCAGGACGGCGAGTTCATCTACAAGGTGAAGCTGCGCGGCACC
AACTTCCCCTCCGACGGCCCCGTGATGCAGAAGAAGACCATGGGCTGGGAGGCCTCCTCCGAGCGGATGT
ACCCCGAGGACGGTGCCCTGAAGGGCAAGATCAAGATGAGGCTGAAGCTGAAGGACGGCGGCCACTACAC
CTCCGAGGTCAAGACCACCTACAAGGCCAAGAAGCCCGTGCAGCTGCCCGGCGCCTACATCGTCGACATC
AAGTTGGACATCACCTCCCACAACGAGGACTACACCATCGTGGAACAGTACGAACGCGCCGAGGGCCGCC
ACTCCACCGGCGGCATGGACGAGCTGTACAAGGCTAGCCAGAGCCAGCCTATCCTGAACACCAAGGAGAT
GGCCCCTCAGAGCAAGCCTCCTGAGGAGCTGGAGATGAGCAGCATGCCTAGCCCTGTGGCCCCTCTGCCT
GCCAGGACCGAGGGCGTGATCGACATGAGGAGCATGAGCAGCATCGACAGCTTCATCAGCTGCGCCACCG
ACTTCCCTGAGGCCACCAGGTTCGGGGGCTTCTGCTACGAGAACGAGGTGTAAGAATTCGATATCAAGCT
TATCGATAATCAACCTCTGGATTACAAAATTTGTGAAAGATTGACTGGTATTCTTAACTATGTTGCTCCT
TTTACGCTATGTGGATACGCTGCTTTAATGCCTTTGTATCATGCTATTGCTTCCCGTATGGCTTTCATTT
TCTCCTCCTTGTATAAATCCTGGTTGCTGTCTCTTTATGAGGAGTTGTGGCCCGTTGTCAGGCAACGTGG
CGTGGTGTGCACTGTGTTTGCTGACGCAACCCCCACTGGTTGGGGCATTGCCACCACCTGTCAGCTCCTT
TCCGGGACTTTCGCTTTCCCCCTCCCTATTGCCACGGCGGAACTCATCGCCGCCTGCCTTGCCCGCTGCT
GGACAGGGGCTCGGCTGTTGGGCACTGACAATTCCGTGGTGTTGTCGGGGAAATCATCGTCCTTTCCTTG
GCTGCTCGCCTATGTTGCCACCTGGATTCTGCGCGGGACGTCCTTCTGCTACGTCCCTTCGGCCCTCAAT
CCAGCGGACCTTCCTTCCCGCGGCCTGCTGCCGGCTCTGCGGCCTCTTCCGCGTCTTCGCCTTCGCCCTC
AGACGAGTCGGATCTCCCTTTGGGCCGCCTCCCCGCATCGATACCGGCTCGAGACGGGTGGCATCCCTGT
GACCCCTCCCCAGTGCCTCTCCTGGCCCTGGAAGTTGCCACTCCAGTGCCCACCAGCCTTGTCCTAATAA
AATTAAGTTGCATCATTTTGTCTGACTAGGTGTCCTTCTATAATATTATGGGGTGGAGGGGGGTGGTATG
GAGCAAGGGGCAAGTTGGGAAGACAACCTGTAGGGCCTGCGGGGTCTATTGGGAACCAAGCTGGAGTGCA
GTGGCACAATCTTGGCTCACTGCAATCTCCGCCTCCTGGGTTCAAGCGATTCTCCTGCCTCAGCCTCCCG
AGTTGTTGGGATTCCAGGCATGCATGACCAGGCTCAGCTAATTTTTGTTTTTTTGGTAGAGACGGGGTTT
CACCATATTGGCCAGGCTGGTCTCCAACTCCTAATCTCAGGTGATCTACCCACCTTGGCCTCCCAAATTG
CTGGGATTACAGGCGTGAACCACTGCTCCCTTCCCTGTCCTTCTCGAGCTGATTTTGTAGGTAACCACGT
GCGGACCGAGCGGCCGCAGGAACCCCTAGTGATGGAGTTGGCCACTCCCTCTCTGCGCGCTCGCTCGCTC
ACTGAGGCCGGGCGACCAAAGGTCGCCCGACGCCCGGGCTTTGCCCGGGCGGCCTCAGTGAGCGAGCGAG
CGCGCAGCTGCCTGCAGGGGCGCCTGATGCGGTATTTTCTCCTTACGCATCTGTGCGGTATTTCACACCG
CATA
[95 nt withheld, positions 4485-4579]
T
[46 nt withheld, positions 4581-4626]
C
[141 nt withheld, positions 4628-4768]
CCTTTGACGTTGGAGTCCACGTTCTTT
[37 nt withheld, positions 4796-4832]
ACTCTATCTCGGGCTATTCTTTTGATTTATAAGGGATTTTGCCGATTTCGGTCTATTGGTTAAAAAATGA
GCTGATTTAACAAAAATTTAACGCGAATTTTAACAAAATATTAACGTTTACAATTTTATGGTGCACTCTC
AGTACAATCTGCTCTGATGCCGCATAGTTAAGCCAGCCCCGACACCCGCCAACACCCGCTGACGCGCCCT
GACGGGCTTGTCTGCTCCCGGCATCCGCTTACAGACAAGCTGTGACCGTCTCCGGGAGCTGCATGTGTCA
GAGGTTTTCACCGTCATCACCGAAACGCGCGAGACGAAAGGGCCTCGTGATACGCCTATTTTTATAGGTT
AATGTCATGATAATAATGGTTTCTTAGACGTCAGGTGGCACTTTTCGGGGAAATGTGCGCGGAACCCCTA
TTTGTTTATTTTTCTAAATACATTCAAATATGTATCCGCTCATGAGACAATAACCCTGATAAATGCTTCA
ATAATATTGAAAAAGGAAGAGTATGAGTATTCAACATTTCCGTGTCGCCCTTATTCCCTTTTTTGCGGCA
TTTTGCCTTCCTGTTTTTGCTCACCCAGAAACGCTGGTGAAAGTAAAAGATGCTGAAGATCAGTTGGGTG
CACGAGTGGGTTACATCGAACTGGATCTCAACAGCGGTAAGATCCTTGAGAGTTTTCGCCCCGAAGAACG
TTTTCCAATGATGAGCACTTTTAAAGTTCTGCTATGTGGCGCGGTATTATCCCGTATTGACGCCGGGCAA
GAGCAACTCGGTCGCCGCATACACTATTCTCAGAATGACTTGGTTGAGTACTCACCAGTCACAGAAAAGC
ATCTTACGGATGGCATGACAGTAAGAGAATTATGCAGTGCTGCCATAACCATGAGTGATAACACTGCGGC
CAACTTACTTCTGACAACGATCGGAGGACCGAAGGAGCTAACCGCTTTTTTGCACAACATGGGGGATCAT
GTAACTCGCCTTGATCGTTGGGAACCGGAGCTGAATGAAGCCATACCAAACGACGAGCGTGACACCACGA
TGCCTGTAGCAATGGCAACAACGTTGCGCAAACTATTAACTGGCGAACTACTTACTCTAGCTTCCCGGCA
ACAATTAATAGACTGGATGGAGGCGGATAAAGTTGCAGGACCACTTCTGCGCTCGGCCCTTCCGGCTGGC
TGGTTTATTGCTGATAAATCTGGAGCCGGTGAGCGTGGGTCTCGCGGTATCATTGCAGCACTGGGGCCAG
ATGGTAAGCCCTCCCGTATCGTAGTTATCTACACGACGGGGAGTCAGGCAACTATGGATGAACGAAATAG
ACAGATCGCTGAGATAGGTGCCTCACTGATTAAGCATTGGTAACTGTCAGACCAAGTTTACTCATATATA
CTTTAGATTGATTTAAAACTTCATTTTTAATTTAAAAGGATCTAGGTGAAGATCCTTTTTGATAATCTCA
TGACCAAAATCCCTTAACGTGAGTTTTCGTTCCACTGAGCGTCAGACCCCGTAGAAAAGATCAAAGGATC
TTCTTGAGATCCTTTTTTTCTGCGCGTAATCTGCTGCTTGCAAACAAAAAAACCACCGCTACCAGCGGTG
GTTTGTTTGCCGGATCAAGAGCTACCAACTCTTTTTCCGAAGGTAACTGGCTTCAGCAGAGCGCAGATAC
CAAATACTGTTCTTCTAGTGTAGCCGTAGTTAGGCCACCACTTCAAGAACTCTGTAGCACCGCCTACATA
CCTCGCTCTGCTAATCCTGTTACCAGTGGCTGCTGCCAGTGGCGATAAGTCGTGTCTTACCGGGTTGGAC
TCAAGACGATAGTTACCGGATAAGGCGCAGCGGTCGGGCTGAACGGGGGGTTCGTGCACACAGCCCAGCT
TGGAGCGAACGACCTACACCGAACTGAGATACCTACAGCGTGAGCTATGAGAAAGCGCCACGCTTCCCGA
AGGGAGAAAGGCGGACAGGTATCCGGTAAGCGGCAGGGTCGGAACAGGAGAGCGCACGAGGGAGCTTCCA
GGGGGAAACGCCTGGTATCTTTATAGTCCTGTCGGGTTTCGCCACCTCTGACTTGAGCGTCGATTTTTGT
GATGCTCGTCAGGGGGGCGGAGCCTATGGAAAAACGCCAGCAACGCGGCCTTTTTACGGTTCCTGGCCTT
TTGCTGGCCTTTTGCTCACATGT
